Addgene plasmid #26982: pRetroSuper-shSrc
Depositing lab: Joan Massague. Depositing organization: Memorial Sloan-Kettering Cancer Center. Publication: Latent bone metastasis in breast cancer tied to Src-dependent survival signals. Zhang XH, Wang Q, Gerald W, Hudis CA, Norton L, Smid M, Foekens JA, Massague J. Cancer Cell. 2009 Jul 7. 16(1):67-78. 10.1016/j.ccr.2009.05.017 PubMed 19573813.
Backbone
  Vector backbone: pRetroSuper
  Backbone size w/o insert (bp): 6401
  Vector type: Mammalian Expression, Retroviral, RNAi
  Selectable markers: Puromycin
Growth in bacteria
  Bacterial resistance: Ampicillin, 100 μg/mL
  Growth temperature: 37°C
  Growth strain: DH5alpha
  Copy number: High Copy
Gene/Insert
  Gene/Insert name: shRNA Src (alt name: Src)
  Species: H. sapiens (human)
  Insert size (bp): 64
  Entrez Gene: SRC (a.k.a. ASV, SRC1, THC6, c-SRC, p60-Src)
  Cloning method: Restriction Enzyme; 5′ cloning site BglII (not destroyed); 3′ cloning site HindIII (not destroyed)
  Sequencing primers: 5′ pLXSN-5; 3′ MSCV-rev
Terms and licenses: Academic/Nonprofit Terms; Industry Terms: Not Available to Industry
Depositor comments: shRNA sequence - 5'-GGACCTTCCTCGTGCGAGA
How to cite: pRetroSuper-shSrc was a gift from Joan Massague (Addgene plasmid # 26982 ; http://n2t.net/addgene:26982 ; RRID:Addgene_26982)
