[The description below was written by a language model from this plasmid's Addgene catalogue record.]
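Description:
pRetroSuper-shSrc is a retroviral RNAi vector built on the pRetroSuper backbone (about 6.4 kb without insert) and designed to knock down human SRC, the gene encoding the c-Src non-receptor tyrosine kinase, in mammalian cells. The payload is a 64 bp short-hairpin oligonucleotide cassette cloned by restriction digestion between BglII and HindIII sites, both of which remain intact. Once transcribed, a hairpin of this kind is processed by the cellular RNAi machinery into a small interfering RNA that directs degradation of the SRC transcript. The record does not state which promoter drives the hairpin, and no feature table is supplied. Elements such as the retroviral long terminal repeats, the packaging signal and the bacterial origin are therefore not itemised, although the retroviral classification implies the plasmid is meant to be packaged into viral particles for transduction and stable integration into target cells.

In bacteria the plasmid is maintained at high copy number under ampicillin selection. In mammalian cells, transduced populations can be selected with puromycin, which allows stable knockdown lines to be derived rather than relying on transient silencing.

The associated publication concerns latent bone metastasis in breast cancer and its link to Src-dependent survival signals. This indicates that the construct was used for loss-of-function studies of Src in human cancer cells, and it suits similar experiments that need sustained depletion of SRC. The record notes that distribution is limited to academic and nonprofit users.
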