>Addgene plasmid #26982 | pRetroSuper-shSrc | addgene partial sequence | sequence record 33209 | 26982 with pLXSN-5
CCTCACTCCTTCTCTAGGCGCCGGAATTAGATCGATCTCTCGAGGTCGACGGTATCGATAAGCTTTTCCA
AAAAGGACCTTCCTCGTGCGAGATCTCTTGAATCTCGCACGAGGAAGGTCCGGGGATCTGTGGTCTCATA
CAGAACTTATAAGATTCCCAAATCCAAAGACATTTCACGTTTATGGTGATTTCCCAGAACACATAGCGAC
ATGCAAATATTGCAGGGCGCCACTCCCCTGTCCCTCACAGCCATCTTCCTGCCAGGGCGCACGCGCGCTG
GGTGTTCCCGCCTAGTGACACTGGGCCCGCGATTCCTTGGAGCGGGTTGATGACGTCAGCGTTCGAATTC
TACCGGGTAGGGGAGGCGCTTTTCCCAAGGCAGTCTGGAGCATGCGCTTTAGCAGCCCCGCTGGGCACTT
GGCGCTACACAAGTGGCCTCTGGCCTCGCACACATTCCACATCCACCGGTAGGCGCCAACCGGCTCCGTT
CTTTGGTGGCCCCTTCGCGCCACCTTCTACTCCTCCCCTAGTCAGGAAGTTCCCCCCCGCCCCGCAGCTC
GCGTCGTGCAGGACGTGACAAATGGAAGTAGCACGTCTCACTAGTCTCGTGCAGATGGACAGCACCGCTG
AGCAATGGAAGCGGGTAGGCCTTTGGGGCAGCGGCCAATAGCAGCTTTGCTCCTTCGCTTTCTGGGCTCA
GAGGCTGGGAAGGGGTGGGTCCGGGGGCGGGCTCAGGGGCGGGCTCAGGGGCGGGGCGGGCGCCCGAAGG
TCCTCCGGAGGCCCGGCATTCTGCACGCTTCAAAAGCGCACGTCTGCCGCGCTGTTCTCCTCTTCCTCAT
CTCCGGGCCTTTCGACCTGCAGCC
